>Addgene plasmid #145812 | pAID5.3-N | addgene full sequence | sequence record 298788 | Addgene NGS Result
CCACCTAAATTGTAAGCGTTAATATTTTGTTAAAATTCGCGTTAAATTTTTGTTAAATCAGCTCATTTTT
TAACCAATAGGCCGAAATCGGCAAAATCCCTTATAAATCAAAAGAATAGACCGAGATAGGGT
[37 nt withheld, positions 133-169]
AAAGAACGTGGACTCCAACGTCAAAGG
[49 nt withheld, positions 197-245]
T
[91 nt withheld, positions 247-337]
G
[52 nt withheld, positions 339-390]
GGCGGGTGTGGY
[59 nt withheld, positions 403-461]
CCCATTCGCCATTCAGGCTGCGCAACTGTTGGGAAGGGCGATCGGTGCGGGCCTCTTCGCTATTACGCCA
GCTGGCGAAAGGGGGATGTGCTGCAAGGCGATTAAGTTGGGTAACGCCAGGGTTTTCCCAGTCACGACGT
TGTAAAACGACGGCCAGTGAGCGCGCGTAATACGACTCACTATAGGGCGAATTGGGTACCGGCATATGGT
TCTTGACAGAGGTGTAAAAAGTACTCAAAAATTTTACTCAAGTGAAAGTACAAGTACTTAGGGAAAATTT
TACTCAATTAAAAGTAAAAGTATCTGGCTAGAATCTTACTTGAGTAAAAGTAAAAAAGTACTCCATTAAA
ATTGTACTTGAGTATTAAGGAAGTAAAAGTAAAAGCAAGAAAGATCTTAGTGAACCTCTTCGAGGGACCT
AATAACTTCGTATAGCATACATTATACGAAGTTATATTAAGGGTTCCGGATCTCGACCAGCTTCTGATGG
AATTAGAACTTGGCAAAACAATACTGAGAATGAAGTGTATGTGGAACAGAGGCTGCTGATCTCGTTCTTC
AGGCTATGAAACTGACACATTTGGAAACCACAGTACTTAGAACCACAAAGTGGGAATCAAGAGAAAAACA
ATGATCCCACGAGAGATCTATAGATCTATAGATCATGAGTGGGAGGAATGAGCTGGCCCTTAATTTGGTT
TTGCTTGTTTAAATTATGATATCCAACTATGAAACATTATCATAAAGCAATAGTAAAGAGCCTTCAGTAA
AGAGCAGGCATTTATCTAATCCCACCCCACCCCCACCCCCGTAGCTCCAATCCTTCCATTCAAAATGTAG
GTACTCTGTTCTCACCCTTCTTAACAAAGTATGACAGGAAAAACTTCCATTTTAGTGGACATCTTTATTG
TTTAATAGATCATCAATTTCTGCATCCCGGGGATCTGATATCATCGATGCATGGGGTCGTGCGCTCCTTT
CGGTCGGGCGCTGCGGGTCGTGGGGCGGGCGGCTAGCCTATTCCTTTGCCCTCGGACGAGTGCTGGGGCG
TCGGTTTCCACTATCGGCGAGTACTTCTACACAGCCATCGGTCCAGACGGCCGCGCTTCTGCGGGCGATT
TGTGTACGCCCGACAGTCCCGGCTCCGGATCGGACGATTGCGTCGCATCGACCCTGCGCCCAAGCTGCAT
CATCGAAATTGCCGTCAACCAAGCTCTGATAGAGTTGGTCAAGACCAATGCGGAGCATATACGCCCGGAG
CCGCGGCGATCCTGCAAGCTCCGGATGCCTCCGCTCGAAGTAGCGCGTCTGCTGCTCCATACAAGCCAAC
CACGGCCTCCAGAAGAAGATGTTGGCGACCTCGTATTGGGAATCCCCGAACATCGCCTCGCTCCAGTCAA
TGACCGCTGTTATGCGGCCATTGTCCGTCAGGACATTGTTGGAGCCGAAATCCGCGTGCACGAGGTGCCG
GACTTCGGGGCAGTCCTCGGCCCAAAGCATCAGCTCATCGAGAGCCTGCGCGACGGACGCACTGACGGTG
TCGTCCATCACAGTTTGCCAGTGATACACATGGGGATCAGCAATCGCGCATATGAAATCACGCCATGTAG
TGTATTGACCGATTCCTTGCGGTCCGAATGGGCCGAACCCGCTCGTCTGGCTAAGATCGGCCGCAGCGAT
CGCATCCATGGCCTCCGCGACCGGCTGCAGAACAGCGGGCAGTTCGGTTTCAGGCAGGTCTTGCAACGTG
ACACCCTGTGCACGGCGGGAGATGCAATAGGTCAGGCTCTCGCTGAATTCCCCAATGTCAAGCACTTCCG
GAATCGGGAGCGCGGCCGATGCAAAGTGCCGATAAACATAACGATCTTTGTAGAAACCATCGGCGCAGCT
ATTTACCCGCAGGACATATCCACGCCCTCCTACATCGAAGCTGAAAGCACGAGATTCTTCGCCCTCCGAG
AGCTGCATCAGGTCGGAGACGCTGTCGAACTTTTCGATCAGAAACTTCTCGACAGACGTCGCGGTGAGTT
CAGGCTTTCCGGATCTATCCATGCTAGCGGTAAGCTTCAGCTGCTCGAGATCTAGATGGATGCAGGTCGA
AAGGCCCGGAGATGAGGAAGAGGAGAACAGCGCGGCAGACGTGCGCTTTTGAAGCGTGCAGAATGCCGGG
CCTCCGGAGGACCTTCGGGCGCCCGCCCCGCCCCTGAGCCCGCCCCTGAGCCCGCCCCCGGACCCACCCC
TTCCCAGCCTCTGAGCCCAGAAAGCGAAGGAGCAAAGCTGCTATTGGCCGCTGCCCCAAAGGCCTACCCG
CTTCCATTGCTCAGCGGTGCTGTCCATCTGCACGAGACTAGTGAGACGTGCTACTTCCATTTGTCACGTC
CTGCACGACGCGAGCTGCGGGGCGGGGGGGAACTTCCTGACTAGGGGAGGAGTAGAAGGTGGCGCGAAGG
GGCCACCAAAGAACGGAGTCGGTTGGCGCCTACCGGTGGATGTGGAATGTGTGCGAGGCCAGAGGCCACT
TGTGTAGCGCCAAGTGCCCAGCGGGGCTGCTAAAGCGCATGCTCCAGACTGCCTTGGGAAAAGCGCCTCC
CCTACCCGGTAGAATTTCGAGGTCGAGATCCTAAGCTTGGCTGGACGTAAACTCCTCTTCAGACCTAATA
ACTTCGTATAGCATACATTATACGAAGTTATATTAAGGGTTATTGAATATGATCGACGCGTTAAGATACA
TTGATGAGTTTGGACAAACCACAACTAGAATGCAGTGAAAAAAATGCTTTATTTGTGAAATTTGTGATGC
TATTGCTTTATTTGTAACCATTATAAGCTGCAATAAACAAGTTAACAACAACAATTGCATTCATTTTATG
TTTCAGGTTCAGGGGGAGGTGTGGGAGGTTTTTTAAAGCAAGTAAAACCTCTACAAATGTGGTATGGCTG
ATTATGATCAGTTATCTAGATCCGGTGGATCCCGGGCCCGCGGTACCGTCGACTGCAGAATTCGAAGCTT
GGGCGCCTGCACCTTTATACATCCTCAAATCGATTTTCCTCAAGTACGGTGCTCCGTCCATTGATACCTT
CACGAACGCCGCCGCCTCCGGGCCACCGCTTGATTTTTGGCAGGAAACCATCACGTTCTTCCGGTATGAT
CTCACCGGTGGCCATCCCACAACTTGTGCCTTGGCCGGAGGTTTGGCTGGATCTTTAGGACAAGCACTCT
TCTCCTTAGATCTAGGTCCAGGGTTCTCCTCCACGTCTCCAGCCTGCTTCAGCAGGCTGAAGTTAGTAGC
TCCGCTTCCTGATCTCAGAATCTTCACAAAGTTGGGAGCATCATCTCTTGCCCCTGCGGTGGTCCGATAC
ACATACAGTTTCTCCACCTTTGGCAGGTCGCCATGATTTTCCTCCATTTCGTTAGACCCGTCCCGCTCAT
TAATGACTTCCACGTTCAGCATAGGCATTTTACTAGCCAGGACCTGACAGCCCTTCAGAGTCACATTGCA
ACTAGACATCCACAGGCTCCTCATTGTCTCGTATCTGGCAAAGTTTCCCAGCAGAGCGGCATCCCCGAAA
GGGCTGTCCCGGATTTCCAGTTTTCGCAGATTCTTACACCCGTTCATCACGTGCATCATGCCCTTATCGG
AGTCTCCGGCAAATGCAATGCTCAGCATCTCCAGCTGCTTAGCATACTTGCCGATGTACATGAACACTTT
GTCTGTCAGCAGGCCGGAAATGCTCAGCCTCTGGAGTCCCTTGCACTCTCTCACGATAGCTCCAAACCCT
TCATCCAGTGGCTGGGATGTGACCACGTCGGGTTTGCCTGGTTCCAGAATACACAGCCGAAATCGGGTGA
AATTAGGGCAGTTCTTGGCGACGGTCACCAGTGCAGCATTAGTCATCTGATGACAGAAATACAGCAGGCT
GTTCAGCTTTGGGCATCCCAGTGAGACTGCCACCAGGCCTTCCTCAGTGACAGCACTATATCCGGCCACG
TAAAAATCAGATGGGAACACTCTCAGCTCCTGGAGGTCCTTGCAGGAGCTGGCGACCACCTGGAGCCCCT
TATCGGAAATACAGTCCAGCACCCACAGTCGCTGGAGTTTCACGCAGCGTGAGATCATCTTTGTCAGATC
ACTGGCGTCCAGGGTTGGTGCATAGCTCAGGTTCAGGCCTGTCAGCTGTGCACACAGAGGGTAGATAAAG
CTCAGGCACACGGGTGAAGCATCCCAGAATCCTGACAGACTCCTCAGCATTTTACACTTCTCCAGGGCAG
AAGTCAGTTTAAAGTAGGATTCTGTCTGGAAATCGTCTGTCAGATTGCCGGTTCCCAGATCCTCCAGGTT
AGGGGTTCTCAGCAGAATCTTAGCCAGAGTGTCCACGCTCACGCTCCGGTTCAGCCGCAGAGACCTCAGG
TTGGGGCTTCTTGAGACCAGCCGCTCCAGGGACCCAGCATTCACTTCGCCTTTGATGCAGGCAAAGTTCA
GGGACACCAGGCTGGTACATGAGTCTGGGAAGCAAGACAGCCATCTGGGGCCTCTATCCTCCACTTCATT
CTCCTGGAGGTCCAGCTCCCGCAGCAGCTTACAGTGGGAGGCCACGGCTGCCAGTCCATCGGTGCTGAAG
CCTTCGCAAGAAATCAGCACCAGTGCGCGAAACCTAGGGAAGCTCCGAGCCAGCAGCTCCAGACTTTCGT
CAGAGACCACCATTCGCTTCATGCGCAGTTCCTCCAGTCCATGACAGCCGCGAGCGGCTGCCTCGATCCA
AGGGCCGGCGTATCCTCCCCAATCAGGGGGCACCAGGTTAAAGTCGGCGAAGTGGGGTTTCCCCTTGACG
GTCAGTGCGCGCACATTTGGAAACCTAGCGGCGACCCTGCCTGCTCTCACAGCATAGCAGTTGCCGACGA
ACACTCCTCTCCGGCTCAGGCGTTCGATCTCGTACCACACTTTGCAGACCAGGCTCACTGTGTTTCTATC
TCTCTGTGCAGGCAGGAAGCTAAAAATGTGTTCGACGACCTCTTCAGGAAAGTATGTCATGGTGGCAGCG
CTTCGAGGAATTCTTTGCCAAAATGATGAGACAGCACAATAACCAGCACGTTGCCCAGGAGCTGTAGGAA
AAAGAAGAAGGCATGAACATGGTTAGCAGAGGCTCTAGAGCCGCCGGTCACACGCCAGAAGCCGAACCCC
GCCCTGCCCCGTCCCCCCCGAAGGCAGCCGTCCCCCCGCGGACAGCCCCGAGGCTGGAGAGGGAGAAGGG
GACGGCGGCGCGGCGACGCACGAAGGCCCTCCCCGCCCATTTCCTTCCTGCCGGCGCCGCACCGCTTCGC
CCCGCGCCCGCTAGAGGGGGTGCGGCGGCGCCTCCCAGATTTCGGCTCCGCACAGATTTGGGACAAAGGA
AGTCCCTGCGCCCTCTCGCACGATTACCATAAAAGGCAATGGCTGCGGCTCGCCGCGCCTCGACAGCCGC
CGGCGCTCCGGGGGCCGCCGCGCCCCTCCCCCGAGCCCYCCCCGGCCCGAGGCGGCCCCGCCCCGCCCGG
CACCCCCACCTGCCGCCACCCCCCGCCCGGCACGGCGAGCCCCGCGCCACGCCCCGTACGGAGCCCCGCA
CCCGAAGCCGGGCCGTGCTCAGCAACTCGGGGAGGGGGGTGCAGGGGGGGTTGCAGCCCGACCGACGCGC
CCACACCCCCTGCTCACCCCCCCACGCACACACCCCGCACGCAGCCTTTGTTCCCCTCGCAGCCCCCCCC
GCACCGCGGGGCACCGCCCCCGGCCGCGCTCCCCTCGCGCACACTGCGGAGCGCACAAAGCCCCGCGCCG
CGCCCGCAGCGCTCACAGCCGCCGGGCAGCGCGGAGCCGCACGCGGCGCTCCCCACGCACACACACACGC
ACGCACCCCCCGAGCCGCTCCCCCCGCACAAAGGGCCCTCCCGGAGCCCCTCAAGGCTTTCACGCAGCCA
CAGAAAAGAAACAAGCCGTCATTAAACCAAGCGCTAATTACAGCCCGGAGGAGAAGGGCCGTCCCGCCCG
CTCACCTGTGGGAGTAACGCGGTCAGTCAGAGCCGGGGCGGGCGGCGCGAGGCGGCGGCGGAGCGGGGCA
CGGGGCGAAGGCAGCGCGCAGCGACTCCCGCCCGCCGCGCGCTTCGCTTTTTATAGGGCCGCCGCCGCCG
CCGCCTCGCCATAAAAGGAAACTTTCGGAGCGCGCCGCTCTGATTGGCTGCCGCCGCACCTCTCCGCCTC
SCCCCSCCCCSCCCCYCSCCCCSCCCCSCCCCSCCYGGCGCGCGCCCCCCCCCCCCCCCCGCCCCCATCG
CTGCACAAAATAATTAAAAAATAAATAAATACAAAATTGGGGGTGGGGAGGGGGGGGAGATGGGGAGAGT
GAAGCAGAACGTGGGGCTCACCTCGACCATGGTAATAGCGATGACTAATACGTAGATGTACTGCCAAGTA
GGAAAGTCCCATAAGGTCATGTACTGGGCATAATGCCAGGCGGGCCATTTACCGTCATTGACGTCAATAG
GGGGCGTACTTGGCATATGATACACTTGATGTACTGCCAAGTGGGCAGTTTACCGTAAATACTCCACCCA
TTGACGTCAATGGAAAGTCCCTATTGGCGTTACTATGGGAACATACGTCATTATTGACGTCAATGGGCGG
GGGTCGTTGGGCGGTCAGCCAGGCGGGCCATTTACCGTAAGTTATGTAACGCGGAACTCCATATATGGGC
TATGAACTAATGACCCCGTAATTGATTACTATTAATAACTAGTCAATAATCAATGTCGAGCATGCATCTA
GAGGGCCCAAGTGATCTCCAAAAAATAAGTACTTTTTGACTGTAAATAAAATTGTAAGGAGTAAAAAGTA
CTTTTTTTTCTAAAAAAATGTAATTAAGTAAAAGTAAAAGTATTGATTTTTAATTGTACTCAAGTAAAGT
AAAAATCCCCAAAAATAATACTTAAGTACAGTAATCAAGTAAAATTACTCAAGTACTTTACACCTCTGGT
TCTTGACCCCCTACCTTCAGCAAGCCCAGCAGATCCGAGCTCCAGCTTTTGTTCCCTTTAGTGAGGGTTA
ATTGCGCGCTTGGCGTAATCATGGTCATAGCTGTTTCCTGTGTGAAATTGTTATCCGCTCACAATTCCAC
ACAACATACGAGCCGGAAGCATAAAGTGTAAAGCCTGGGGTGCCTAATGAGTGAGCTAACTCACATTAAT
TGCGTTGCGCTCACTGCCCGCTTTCCAGTCGGGAAACCTGTCGTGCCAGCTGCATTAATGAATCGGCCAA
CGCGCGGGGAGAGGCGGTTTGCGTATTGGGCGCTCTTCCGCTTCCTCGCTCACTGACTCGCTGCGCTCGG
TCGTTCGGCTGCGGCGAGCGGTATCAGCTCACTCAAAGGCGGTAATACGGTTATCCACAGAATCAGGGGA
TAACGCAGGAAAGAACATGTGAGCAAAAGGCCAGCAAAAGGCCAGGAACCGTAAAAAGGCCGCGTTGCTG
GCGTTTTTCCATAGGCTCCGCCCCCCTGACGAGCATCACAAAAATCGACGCTCAAGTCAGAGGTGGCGAA
ACCCGACAGGACTATAAAGATACCAGGCGTTTCCCCCTGGAAGCTCCCTCGTGCGCTCTCCTGTTCCGAC
CCTGCCGCTTACCGGATACCTGTCCGCCTTTCTCCCTTCGGGAAGCGTGGCGCTTTCTCATAGCTCACGC
TGTAGGTATCTCAGTTCGGTGTAGGTCGTTCGCTCCAAGCTGGGCTGTGTGCACGAACCCCCCGTTCAGC
CCGACCGCTGCGCCTTATCCGGTAACTATCGTCTTGAGTCCAACCCGGTAAGACACGACTTATCGCCACT
GGCAGCAGCCACTGGTAACAGGATTAGCAGAGCGAGGTATGTAGGCGGTGCTACAGAGTTCTTGAAGTGG
TGGCCTAACTACGGCTACACTAGAAGAACAGTATTTGGTATCTGCGCTCTGCTGAAGCCAGTTACCTTCG
GAAAAAGAGTTGGTAGCTCTTGATCCGGCAAACAAACCACCGCTGGTAGCGGTGGTTTTTTTGTTTGCAA
GCAGCAGATTACGCGCAGAAAAAAAGGATCTCAAGAAGATCCTTTGATCTTTTCTACGGGGTCTGACGCT
CAGTGGAACGAAAACTCACGTTAAGGGATTTTGGTCATGAGATTATCAAAAAGGATCTTCACCTAGATCC
TTTTAAATTAAAAATGAAGTTTTAAATCAATCTAAAGTATATATGAGTAAACTTGGTCTGACAGTTACCA
ATGCTTAATCAGTGAGGCACCTATCTCAGCGATCTGTCTATTTCGTTCATCCATAGTTGCCTGACTCCCC
GTCGTGTAGATAACTACGATACGGGAGGGCTTACCATCTGGCCCCAGTGCTGCAATGATACCGCGAGACC
CACGCTCACCGGCTCCAGATTTATCAGCAATAAACCAGCCAGCCGGAAGGGCCGAGCGCAGAAGTGGTCC
TGCAACTTTATCCGCCTCCATCCAGTCTATTAATTGTTGCCGGGAAGCTAGAGTAAGTAGTTCGCCAGTT
AATAGTTTGCGCAACGTTGTTGCCATTGCTACAGGCATCGTGGTGTCACGCTCGTCGTTTGGTATGGCTT
CATTCAGCTCCGGTTCCCAACGATCAAGGCGAGTTACATGATCCCCCATGTTGTGCAAAAAAGCGGTTAG
CTCCTTCGGTCCTCCGATCGTTGTCAGAAGTAAGTTGGCCGCAGTGTTATCACTCATGGTTATGGCAGCA
CTGCATAATTCTCTTACTGTCATGCCATCCGTAAGATGCTTTTCTGTGACTGGTGAGTACTCAACCAAGT
CATTCTGAGAATAGTGTATGCGGCGACCGAGTTGCTCTTGCCCGGCGTCAATACGGGATAATACCGCGCC
ACATAGCAGAACTTTAAAAGTGCTCATCATTGGAAAACGTTCTTCGGGGCGAAAACTCTCAAGGATCTTA
CCGCTGTTGAGATCCAGTTCGATGTAACCCACTCGTGCACCCAACTGATCTTCAGCATCTTTTACTTTCA
CCAGCGTTTCTGGGTGAGCAAAAACAGGAAGGCAAAATGCCGCAAAAAAGGGAATAAGGGCGACACGGAA
ATGTTGAATACTCATACTCTTCCTTTTTCAATATTATTGAAGCATTTATCAGGGTTATTGTCTCATGAGC
GGATACATATTTGAATGTATTTAGAAAAATAAACAAATAGGGGTTCCGCGCACATTTCCCCGAAAAGTG
Features (pLannotate 1.2.2; 24 found; start..end, strand, type, name):
      7..461     -  rep_origin     f1 ori (sequence partly withheld): f1 bacteriophage origin of replication; arrow indicates direction of (+) strand synthesis
    466..621     -  CDS            lacZα (fragment): LacZα fragment of β-galactosidase; lacZ fragment
    629..647     +  promoter       T7 promoter: promoter for bacteriophage T7 RNA polymerase
    883..916     +  protein_bind   loxP: Cre-mediated recombination occurs in the 8-bp core sequence (GCATACAT). Cre recombinase
    943..1395    -  polyA_signal   PGK poly(A) signal: mouse phosphoglycerate kinase 1 polyadenylation signal
   1479..2499    -  CDS            HygR (fragment): aminoglycoside phosphotransferase from E. coli; aph(4)-Ia; confers resistance to hygromycin
   2559..3058    -  promoter       PGK promoter: mouse phosphoglycerate kinase 1 promoter
   3119..3152    +  protein_bind   loxP: Cre-mediated recombination occurs in the 8-bp core sequence (GCATACAT). Cre recombinase
   3183..3304    -  polyA_signal   SV40 poly(A) signal: SV40 polyadenylation signal
   3327..3411    -  CDS            large T antigen (fragment): large T antigen from SV40 (simian virus 40)
   3428..3472    -  misc_feature   MCS (fragment): multiple cloning site
   3485..3688    -  CDS            mini-AID: minimal degron from the auxin-responsive IAA17 protein of Arabidopsis thaliana (Kubota et al., 2013) acts as an auxin-inducible degron (AID) in the presence of TIR1
   3767..5491    -  CDS            TIR1B_ORYSJ: Experimental evidence at transcript level: Swiss-Prot protein existence level 2. From Oryza sativa subsp. japonica (Rice).
   5563..6579    -  intron         chimeric intron: chimera between introns from chicken β-actin and rabbit β-globin
   6580..6857    -  promoter       chicken β-actin promoter: No description available
   6859..7238    -  enhancer       CMV enhancer: human cytomegalovirus immediate early enhancer
   7516..7534    -  promoter       T3 promoter: promoter for bacteriophage T3 RNA polymerase
   7579..7595    -  protein_bind   lac operator: The lac repressor binds to the lac operator to inhibit transcription in E. coli. This inhibition can be relieved by adding lactose or isopropyl-β-D-thiogalactopyranoside (IPTG). lac repressor encoded by lacI
   7603..7633    -  promoter       lac promoter: promoter for the E. coli lac operon
   7648..7669    -  protein_bind   CAP binding site: CAP binding activates transcription in the presence of cAMP. E. coli catabolite activator protein
   7682..7774    -  CDS            lacI (fragment): lac repressor; lacI; The lac repressor binds to the lac operator to inhibit transcription in E. coli. This inhibition can be relieved by adding lactose or isopropyl-β-D-thiogalactopyranoside (IPTG).
   7957..8545    -  rep_origin     ori: high-copy-number ColE1/pMB1/pBR322/pUC origin of replication
   8716..9576    -  CDS            AmpR: β-lactamase; bla; confers resistance to ampicillin, carbenicillin, and related antibiotics
   9577..9681    -  promoter       AmpR promoter: bla
