[The description below was written by a language model from this plasmid's Addgene catalogue record and pLannotate feature annotations shown in this document.]
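Description:
pAID5.3-N is an empty mammalian expression backbone for auxin-inducible degron (AID) experiments, built on pT2AL200R175-CAGGS-EGFP. It is described as an all-in-one bicistronic plasmid. In bacteria it is maintained at high copy through a ColE1/pUC-type origin with ampicillin resistance. It also retains pBluescript-like elements: an f1 origin, lacZα and lac regulatory fragments, and flanking T7 and T3 promoters.

The main expression unit is driven by a CAG-type promoter, made up of the CMV enhancer, the chicken β-actin promoter and a chimeric β-actin/β-globin intron. Downstream lies a rice (Oryza sativa) TIR1 coding sequence, which encodes the auxin-receptor F-box protein. This is followed after a short unannotated gap by the mini-AID degron from Arabidopsis IAA17, a multiple cloning site fragment and an SV40 polyadenylation signal. A gene of interest cloned into the MCS therefore acquires an N-terminal mAID tag and is co-expressed with TIR1 from one transcript. The element linking the two cistrons is not annotated in the feature table, so the record does not state what it is. When auxin is present, TIR1 recruits the mAID-tagged protein for ubiquitination and proteasomal degradation, allowing rapid conditional depletion.

A separate PGK promoter–hygromycin resistance–PGK poly(A) cassette allows selection of stable mammalian transfectants. It is flanked by two loxP sites in the same orientation, so Cre recombinase should be able to excise the marker. The backbone name suggests a Tol2 transposon vector, but no transposon arms are annotated. The construct is typically used to express a degradable version of a protein together with TIR1 from a single plasmid.
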