Addgene plasmid #145812: pAID5.3-N
Purpose: (Empty Backbone) An all-in-one bicistronic plasmid for controlling protein degradation by AID technology
Depositing lab: Masato Kanemaki. Depositing organization: National Institute of Genetics. Publication: Constructing Auxin-Inducible Degron Mutants Using an All-in-One Vector. Yesbolatova A, Saito Y, Kanemaki MT. Pharmaceuticals (Basel). 2020 May 23;13(5). pii: ph13050103. doi: 10.3390/ph13050103. PubMed 32456235.
Backbone
  Vector backbone: pT2AL200R175-CAGGS-EGFP
  Vector type: Mammalian Expression
  Selectable markers: Hygromycin
  Tag / fusion protein: mAID (N terminal on insert)
Growth in bacteria
  Bacterial resistance: Ampicillin, 100 μg/mL
  Growth temperature: 37°C
  Growth strain: DH5alpha
  Copy number: High Copy
Terms and licenses: Academic/Nonprofit Terms; Industry Terms: Not Available to Industry
How to cite: pAID5.3-N was a gift from Masato Kanemaki (Addgene plasmid # 145812 ; http://n2t.net/addgene:145812 ; RRID:Addgene_145812)
